>Addgene plasmid #18471 | T4 Lysozyme A98S WT* | addgene partial sequence | sequence record 24257 | 3primeUP
ACTGAAAAGCCCGCTCATTAGGCGGGCTCAGATCTGCTCATGTTTGACAGCTTATCATCGATAAGCTTCG
GCAATAAATTCTTGATATGTTTTCATATGTTTCCTTTAAATATTTTAATTAGTAATTGTCTATTCAAGTA
ATTGTGAATATACTATCACAATTCCAAGAGAAAGTAAACAGCTTTATAGATTTTTATACGCGTCCCAAGT
GCCAGTTCTAAACGTTGTAATGACTCGTTTTGCGCGATTAGGTGTTTGATTATACCATCTACTTTTAGCT
AAGTTAACTGCTGCTTCATCCCAGCGTTTTTGTTGAAGCATACGTAAAGAGTTAGTAAATCCTGCCACAC
CGGTTTCTCCCATTTGGAAAACCATATTAATCAATGAAGCGCGACGAACCGCATCAAGAGAATCATAAAC
CGGTTTTAATTTAGCATTTCTCAGAATTCCGCGAACAGCAGCATCAACATCCTGATTAAAGAGTTTTTCA
GCCTCATCTTTTGTAATTACACCATTAGTATTACGCCCAATAGCTTTATCTAATTCAGATTTAGCAGCAT
TAAGTGATGGACTTTTTGTAAGCAAATGACCGATGCCAATAGTGTAATAGCCTTCTGTGTCTTTATAGAT
TTTAAGTCTAAGACCTTCATCTATACGTAACATTTCAAATATATTCATAATACCTCCTAAGCATCGATGG
ATCCTGTTTCCTGTGTGAAATTGNTATCCGCTCACAATTCCACACATTATACGAGCCGATGATTAATTGT
CAACAGGGGGATGGGGAGTAAGCTGATCCGGTTCCTGTGTGAAATGNTA
