[The description below was written by a language model from this plasmid's Addgene catalogue record.]
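Description:
T4 Lysozyme A98S WT* is a bacterial expression plasmid built on the pHS1403 backbone (about 5 kb without insert) that carries a mutant form of the bacteriophage T4 lysozyme gene (gene e). It is maintained in E. coli as a high-copy plasmid under ampicillin selection. The record does not name the origin of replication or the promoter that drives expression, and no feature table is available to confirm the regulatory elements of the backbone.

The insert is roughly 600 bp and was cloned as a BamHI–HindIII fragment, with both sites preserved. According to the depositor's notes, the BamHI site lies 27 bp from the start codon and the HindIII site 115 bp from the stop codon, so the fragment includes short flanking untranslated regions around the coding sequence and can be excised or transferred intact. The encoded protein carries the substitution A98S, replacing alanine 98 with serine, in the "WT*" background. In the T4 lysozyme literature, WT* generally denotes the cysteine-free pseudo-wild-type protein used as a reference for mutational work, although the record itself does not spell out that definition. No affinity tags, fusion partners or reporters are listed.

T4 lysozyme is a classic model system for studying protein folding, stability and structure. A single-site variant like this one is suited to producing recombinant protein in bacteria for thermodynamic and crystallographic comparison with the parent protein, though the record does not state a specific purpose.
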