Addgene plasmid #18471: T4 Lysozyme A98S WT*
Depositing lab: Brian Matthews. Depositing organization: University of Oregon.
Backbone
  Vector backbone: pHS1403
  Backbone size w/o insert (bp): 5000
  Vector type: Bacterial Expression
Growth in bacteria
  Bacterial resistance: Ampicillin, 100 μg/mL
  Growth temperature: 37°C
  Growth strain: DH5alpha
  Copy number: High Copy
Gene/Insert
  Gene/Insert name: T4 Lysozyme (alt name: AA98S)
  Species: Bacteriophage T4
  Insert size (bp): 600
  Mutation: A98S WT*
  GenBank ID: NP_049736
  Entrez Gene: e (a.k.a. T4p123)
  Cloning method: Restriction Enzyme; 5′ cloning site BamHI (not destroyed); 3′ cloning site HindIII (not destroyed)
  Sequencing primers: 5′ na; 3′ GGCGTATCACGAGGCCC
Terms and licenses: Academic/Nonprofit Terms; Industry Terms: Not Available to Industry
Depositor comments: The BamHI site is 27 bp from the ATG and the HindIII site is 115 bp from the stop.
How to cite: T4 Lysozyme A98S WT* was a gift from Brian Matthews (Addgene plasmid # 18471 ; http://n2t.net/addgene:18471 ; RRID:Addgene_18471)
